>Addgene plasmid #245964 | CMV-huCof R21Q-mRFP | addgene full sequence | sequence record 490215 | Addgene NGS Result
GCTCATTTTTTAACCAATAGGCCGAAATCGGCAAAATCCCTTATAAATCAAAAGAATAGACCGAGATAGG
GT
[37 nt withheld, positions 73-109]
AAAGAACGTGGACTCCAACGTCAAAGG
[49 nt withheld, positions 137-185]
T
[91 nt withheld, positions 187-277]
G
[124 nt withheld, positions 279-402]
CCATTCGCCATTCAGGATCGAATTAATTCTTAATTAACATCATCAATAATATACCTTATTTTGGATTGAA
GCCAATATGATAATGAGGGGGTGGAGTTTGTGACGTGGCGCGGGGCGTGGGAACGGGGCGGGTGACGTAG
TAGTGTGGCGGAAGTGTGATGTTGCAAGTGTGGCGGAACACATGTAAGCGACGGATGTGGCAAAAGTGAC
GTTTTTGGTGTGCGCCGGTGTACACAGGAAGTGACAATTTTCGCGCGGTTTTAGGCGGATGTTGTAGTAA
ATTTGGGCGTAACCGAGTAAGATTTGGCCATTTTCGCGGGAAAACTGAATAAGAGGAAGTGAAATCTGAA
TAATTTTGTGTTACTCATAGCGCGTAATACTGTAATAGTAATCAATTACGGGGTCATTAGTTCATAGCCC
ATATATGGAGTTCCGCGTTACATAACTTACGGTAAATGGCCCGCCTGGCTGACCGCCCAACGACCCCCGC
CCATTGACGTCAATAATGACGTATGTTCCCATAGTAACGCCAATAGGGACTTTCCATTGACGTCAATGGG
TGGAGTATTTACGGTAAACTGCCCACTTGGCAGTACATCAAGTGTATCATATGCCAAGTACGCCCCCTAT
TGACGTCAATGACGGTAAATGGCCCGCCTGGCATTATGCCCAGTACATGACCTTATGGGACTTTCCTACT
TGGCAGTACATCTACGTATTAGTCATCGCTATTACCATGGTGATGCGGTTTTGGCAGTACATCAATGGGC
GTGGATAGCGGTTTGACTCACGGGGATTTCCAAGTCTCCACCCCATTGACGTCAATGGGAGTTTGTTTTG
GCACCAAAATCAACGGGACTTTCCAAAATGTCGTAACAACTCCGCCCCATTGACGCAAATGGGCGGTAGG
CGTGTACGGTGGGAGGTCTATATAAGCAGAGCTGGTTTAGTGAACCGTCAGATCCGCTAGAGATCTGGTA
CCGTCGACGCGGCCGCTCGAGCCTAAGCTTGATATCGAATTCACCACCATGGCCTCCGGTGTGGCTGTCT
CTGATGGTGTCATCAAGGTGTTCAACGACATGAAGGTGCAGAAGAGCTCAACCCCAGAGGAGGTGAAGAA
GCGCAAGAAGGCGGTGCTCTTCTGCCTGAGTGAGGACAAGAAGAACATCATCCTGGAGGAGGGCAAGGAG
ATCCTGGTGGGCGATGTGGGCCAGACTGTCGACGATCCCTACGCCACCTTTGTCAAGATGCTGCCAGATA
AGGACTGCCGCTATGCCCTCTATGATGCAACCTATGAGACCAAGGAGAGCAAGAAGGAGGATCTGGTGTT
TATCTTCTGGGCCCCCGAGTCTGCGCCCCTTAAGAGCAAAATGATTTATGCCAGCTCCAAGGACGCCATC
AAGAAGAAGCTGACAGGGATCAAGCATGAATTGCAAGCAAACTGCTACGAGGAGGTCAAGGACCGCTGCA
CCCTGGCAGAGAAGCTGGGGGGCAGTGCGGTCATCTCCCTGGAGGGCAAGCCTTTGTTATCCCGGGATCC
GATGGCCTCCTCCGAGGACGTCATCAAGGAGTTCATGCGCTTCAAGGTGCGCATGGAGGGCTCCGTGAAC
GGCCACGAGTTCGAGATCGAGGGCGAGGGCGAGGGCCGCCCCTACGAGGGCACCCAGACCGCCAAGCTGA
AGGTGACCAAGGGCGGCCCCCTGCCCTTCGCCTGGGACATCCTGTCCCCTCAGTTCCAGTACGGCTCCAA
GGCCTACGTGAAGCACCCCGCCGACATCCCCGACTACTTGAAGCTGTCCTTCCCCGAGGGCTTCAAGTGG
GAGCGCGTGATGAACTTCGAGGACGGCGGCGTGGTGACCGTGACCCAGGACTCCTCCCTGCAGGACGGCG
AGTTCATCTACAAGGTGAAGCTGCGCGGCACCAACTTCCCCTCCGACGGCCCCGTAATGCAGAAGAAGAC
CATGGGCTGGGAGGCCTCCACCGAGCGGATGTACCCCGAGGACGGCGCCCTGAAGGGCGAGATCAAGATG
AGGCTGAAGCTGAAGGACGGCGGCCACTACGACGCCGAGGTCAAGACCACCTACATGGCCAAGAAGCCCG
TGCAGCTGCCCGGCGCCTACAAGACCGACATCAAGCTGGACATCACCTCCCACAACGAGGACTACACCAT
CGTGGAACAGTACGAGCGCGCCGAGGGCCGCCACTCCACCGGCGCCTAAGAATTGGCCGCGACTCTAGAT
AACTGATCATAATCAGCCATACCACATTTGTAGAGGTTTTACTTGCTTTAAAAAACCTCCCACACCTCCC
CCTGAACCTGAAACATAAAATGAATGCAATTGTTGTTGTTAACTTGTTTATTGCAGCTTATAATGGTTAC
AAATAAAGCAATAGCATCACAAATTTCACAAATAAAGCATTTTTTTCACTGCATTCTAGTTGTGGTTTGT
CCAAACTCATCAATGTATCTTAACGCGGATCTGGGCGTGGTTAAGGGTGGGAAAGAATATATAAGGTGGG
GGTCTTATGTAGTTTTGTATCTGTTTTGCAGCAGCCGCCGCCGCCATGAGCACCAACTCGTTTGATGGAA
GCATTGTGAGCTCATATTTGACAACGCGCATGCCCCCATGGGCCGGGGTGCGTCAGAATGTGATGGGCTC
CAGCATTGATGGTCGCCCCGTCCTGCCCGCAAACTCTACTACCTTGACCTACGAGACCGTGTCTGGAACG
CCGTTGGAGACTGCAGCCTCCGCCGCCGCTTCAGCCGCTGCAGCCACCGCCCGCGGGATTGTGACTGACT
TTGCTTTCCTGAGCCCGCTTGCAAGCAGTGCAGCTTCCCGTTCATCCGCCCGCGATGACAAGTTGACGGC
TCTTTTGGCACAATTGGATTCTTTGACCCGGGAACTTAATGTCGTTTCTCAGCAGCTGTTGGATCTGCGC
CAGCAGGTTTCTGCCCTGAAGGCTTCCTCCCCTCCCAATGCGGTTTAAAACATAAATAAAAAACCAGACT
CTGTTTGGATTTGGATCAAGCAAGTGTCTTGCTGTCTTTATTTAGGGGTTTTGCGCGCGCGGTAGGCCCG
GGACCAGCGGTCTCGGTCGTTGAGGGTCCTGTGTATTTTTTCCAGGACGTGGTAAAGGTGACTCTGGATG
TTCAGATACATGGGCATAAGCCCGTCTCTGGGGTGGAGGTAGCACCACTGCAGAGCTTCATGCTGCGGGG
TGGTGTTGTAGATGATCCAGTCGTAGCAGGAGCGCTGGGCGTGGTGCCTAAAAATGTCTTTCAGTAGCAA
GCTGATTGCCAGGGGCAGGCCCTTGGTGTAAGTGTTTACAAAGCGGTTAAGCTGGGATGGGTGCATACGT
GGGGATATGAGATGCATCTTGGACTGTATTTTTAGGTTGGCTATGTTCCCAGCCATATCCCTCCGGGGAT
TCATGTTGTGCAGAACCACCAGCACAGTGTATCCGGTGCACTTGGGAAATTTGTCATGTAGCTTAGAAGG
AAATGCGTGGAAGAACTTGGAGACGCCCTTGTGACCTCCAAGATTTTCCATGCATTCGTCCATAATGATG
GCAATGGGCCCACGGGCGGCGGCCTGGGCGAAGATATTTCTGGGATCACTAACGTCATAGTTGTGTTCCA
GGATGAGATCGTCATAGGCCATTTTTACAAAGCGCGGGCGGAGGGTGCCAGACTGCGGTATAATGGTTCC
ATCCGGCCCAGGGGCGTAGTTACCCTCACAGATTTGCATTTCCCACGCTTTGAGTTCAGATGGGGGGATC
ATGTCTACCTGCGGGGCGATGAAGAAAACGGTTTCCGGGGTAGGGGAGATCAGCTGGGAAGAAAGCAGGT
TCCTGAGCAGCTGCGACTTACCGCAGCCGGTGGGCCCGTAAATCACACCTATTACCGGCTGCAACTGGTA
GTTAAGAGAGCTGCAGCTGCCGTCATCCCTGAGCAGGGGGGCCACTTCGTTAAGCATGTCCCTGACTCGC
ATGTTTTCCCTGACCAAATCCGCCAGAAGGCGCTCGCCGCCCAGCGATAGCAGTTCTTGCAAGGAAGCAA
AGTTTTTCAACGGTTTGAGACCGTCCGCCGTAGGCATGCTTTTGAGCGTTTGACCAAGCAGTTCCAGGCG
GTCCCACAGCTCGGTCACCTGCTCTACGGCATCTCGATCCAGCATATCTCCTCGTTTCGCGGGTTGGGGC
GGCTTTCGCTGTACGGCAGTAGTCGGTGCTCGTCCAGACGGGCCAGGGTCATGTCTTTCCACGGGCGCAG
GGTCCTCGTCAGCGTAGTCTGGGTCACGGTGAAGGGGTGCGCTCCGGGCTGCGCGCTGGCCAGGGTGCGC
TTGAGGCTGGTCCTGCTGGTGCTGAAGCGCTGCCGGTCTTCGCCCTGCGCGTCGGCCAGGTAGCATTTGA
CCATGGTGTCATAGTCCAGCCCCTCCGCGGCGTGGCCCTTGGCGCGCAGCTTGCCCTTGGAGGAGGCGCC
GCACGAGGGGCAGTGCAGACTTTTGAGGGCGTAGAGCTTGGGCGCGAGAAATACCGATTCCGGGGAGTAG
GCATCCGCGCCGCAGGCCCCGCAGACGGTCTCGCATTCCACGAGCCAGGTGAGCTCTGGCCGTTCGGGGT
CAAAAACCAGGTTTCCCCCATGCTTTTTGATGCGTTTCTTACCTCTGGTTTCCATGAGCCGGTGTCCACG
CTCGGTGACGAAAAGGCTGTCCGTGTCCCCGTATACAGACTTGAGAGGGAGTTTAAACGAATTCAATAGC
TTGTTGCATGGGCGGCGATATAAAATGCAAGGTGCTGCTCAAAAAATCAGGCAAAGCCTCGCGCAAAAAA
GAAAGCACATCGTAGTCATGCTCATGCAGATAAAGGCAGGTAAGCTCCGGAACCACCACAGAAAAAGACA
CCATTTTTCTCTCAAACATGTCTGCGGGTTTCTGCATAAACACAAAATAAAATAACAAAAAAACATTTAA
ACATTAGAAGCCTGTCTTACAACAGGAAAAACAACCCTTATAAGCATAAGACGGACTACGGCCATGCCGG
CGTGACCGTAAAAAAACTGGTCACCGTGATTAAAAAGCACCACCGACAGCTCCTCGGTCATGTCCGGAGT
CATAATGTAAGACTCGGTAAACACATCAGGTTGATTCACATCGGTCAGTGCTAAAAAGCGACCGAAATAG
CCCGGGGGAATACATACCCGCAGGCGTAGAGACAACATTACAGCCCCCATAGGAGGTATAACAAAATTAA
TAGGAGAGAAAAACACATAAACACCTGAAAAACCCTCCTGCCTAGGCAAAATAGCACCCTCCCGCTCCAG
AACAACATACAGCGCTTCCACAGCGGCAGCCATAACAGTCAGCCTTACCAGTAAAAAAGAAAACCTATTA
AAAAAACACCACTCGACACGGCACCAGCTCAATCAGTCACAGTGTAAAAAAGGGCCAAGTGCAGAGCGAG
TATATATAGGACTAAAAAATGACGTAACGGTTAAAGTCCACAAAAAACACCCAGAAAACCGCACGCGAAC
CTACGCCCAGAAACGAAAGCCAAAAAACCCACAACTTCCTCAAATCGTCACTTCCGTTTTCCCACGTTAC
GTCACTTCCCATTTTAAGAAAACTACAATTCCCAACACATACAAGTTACTCCGCCCTAAAACCTACGTCA
CCCGCCCCGTTCCCACGCCCCGCGCCACGTCACAAACTCCACCCCCTCATTATCATATTGGCTTCAATCC
AAAATAAGGTATATTATTGATGATGTTAATTAACATGCATGGATCGATCCATATGCGGTGTGAAATACCG
CACAGATGCGTAAGGAGAAAATACCGCATCAGGCGCTCTTCCGCTTCCTCGCTCACTGACTCGCTGCGCT
CGGTCGTTCGGCTGCGGCGAGCGGTATCAGCTCACTCAAAGGCGGTAATACGGTTATCCACAGAATCAGG
GGATAACGCAGGAAAGAACATGTGAGCAAAAGGCCAGCAAAAGGCCAGGAACCGTAAAAAGGCCGCGTTG
CTGGCGTTTTTCCATAGGCTCCGCCCCCCTGACGAGCATCACAAAAATCGACGCTCAAGTCAGAGGTGGC
GAAACCCGACAGGACTATAAAGATACCAGGCGTTTCCCCCTGGAAGCTCCCTCGTGCGCTCTCCTGTTCC
GACCCTGCCGCTTACCGGATACCTGTCCGCCTTTCTCCCTTCGGGAAGCGTGGCGCTTTCTCATAGCTCA
CGCTGTAGGTATCTCAGTTCGGTGTAGGTCGTTCGCTCCAAGCTGGGCTGTGTGCACGAACCCCCCGTTC
AGCCCGACCGCTGCGCCTTATCCGGTAACTATCGTCTTGAGTCCAACCCGGTAAGACACGACTTATCGCC
ACTGGCAGCAGCCACTGGTAACAGGATTAGCAGAGCGAGGTATGTAGGCGGTGCTACAGAGTTCTTGAAG
TGGTGGCCTAACTACGGCTACACTAGAAGGACAGTATTTGGTATCTGCGCTCTGCTGAAGCCAGTTACCT
TCGGAAAAAGAGTTGGTAGCTCTTGATCCGGCAAACAAACCACCGCTGGTAGCGGTGGTTTTTTTGTTTG
CAAGCAGCAGATTACGCGCAGAAAAAAAGGATCTCAAGAAGATCCTTTGATCTTTTCTACGGGGTCTGAC
GCTCAGTGGAACGAAAACTCACGTTAAGGGATTTTGGTCATGAGATTATCAAAAAGGATCTTCACCTAGA
TCCTTTTAAATTAAAAATGAAGTTTTAAATCAATCTAAAGTATATATGAGTAAACTTGGTCTGACAGTTA
CCAATGCTTAATCAGTGAGGCACCTATCTCAGCGATCTGTCTATTTCGTTCATCCATAGTTGCCTGACTC
CCCGTCGTGTAGATAACTACGATACGGGAGGGCTTACCATCTGGCCCCAGTGCTGCAATGATACCGCGAG
ACCCACGCTCACCGGCTCCAGATTTATCAGCAATAAACCAGCCAGCCGGAAGGGCCGAGCGCAGAAGTGG
TCCTGCAACTTTATCCGCCTCCATCCAGTCTATTAATTGTTGCCGGGAAGCTAGAGTAAGTAGTTCGCCA
GTTAATAGTTTGCGCAACGTTGTTGCCATTGCTGCAGCCATGAGATTATCAAAAAGGATCTTCACCTAGA
TCCTTTTCACGTAGAAAGCCAGTCCGCAGAAACGGTGCTGACCCCGGATGAATGTCAGCTACTGGGCTAT
CTGGACAAGGGAAAACGCAAGCGCAAAGAGAAAGCAGGTAGCTTGCAGTGGGCTTACATGGCGATAGCTA
GACTGGGCGGTTTTATGGACAGCAAGCGAACCGGAATTGCCAGCTGGGGCGCCCTCTGGTAAGGTTGGGA
AGCCCTGCAAAGTAAACTGGATGGCTTTCTTGCCGCCAAGGATCTGATGGCGCAGGGGATCAAGCTCTGA
TCAAGAGACAGGATGAGGATCGTTTCGCATGATTGAACAAGATGGATTGCACGCAGGTTCTCCGGCCGCT
TGGGTGGAGAGGCTATTCGGCTATGACTGGGCACAACAGACAATCGGCTGCTCTGATGCCGCCGTGTTCC
GGCTGTCAGCGCAGGGGCGCCCGGTTCTTTTTGTCAAGACCGACCTGTCCGGTGCCCTGAATGAACTGCA
AGACGAGGCAGCGCGGCTATCGTGGCTGGCCACGACGGGCGTTCCTTGCGCAGCTGTGCTCGACGTTGTC
ACTGAAGCGGGAAGGGACTGGCTGCTATTGGGCGAAGTGCCGGGGCAGGATCTCCTGTCATCTCACCTTG
CTCCTGCCGAGAAAGTATCCATCATGGCTGATGCAATGCGGCGGCTGCATACGCTTGATCCGGCTACCTG
CCCATTCGACCACCAAGCGAAACATCGCATCGAGCGAGCACGTACTCGGATGGAAGCCGGTCTTGTCGAT
CAGGATGATCTGGACGAAGAGCATCAGGGGCTCGCGCCAGCCGAACTGTTCGCCAGGCTCAAGGCGAGCA
TGCCCGACGGCGAGGATCTCGTCGTGACCCATGGCGATGCCTGCTTGCCGAATATCATGGTGGAAAATGG
CCGCTTTTCTGGATTCATCGACTGTGGCCGGCTGGGTGTGGCGGACCGCTATCAGGACATAGCGTTGGCT
ACCCGTGATATTGCTGAAGAGCTTGGCGGCGAATGGGCTGACCGCTTCCTCGTGCTTTACGGTATCGCCG
CTCCCGATTCGCAGCGCATCGCCTTCTATCGCCTTCTTGACGAGTTCTTCTGAATTTTGTTAAAATTTTT
GTTAAATCA
Features (pLannotate 1.2.2; 21 found; start..end, strand, type, name):
     44..402     -  rep_origin     f1 ori (sequence partly withheld): f1 bacteriophage origin of replication; arrow indicates direction of (+) strand synthesis
    440..542     +  repeat_region  ITR: inverted terminal repeat of human adenovirus serotype 5 inverted
    630..780     +  misc_signal    Ad5 Ψ: packaging signal for adenovirus serotype 5
    838..1141    +  enhancer       CMV enhancer: human cytomegalovirus immediate early enhancer
   1142..1345    +  promoter       CMV promoter: human cytomegalovirus (CMV) immediate early promoter
   1406..1424    -  misc_feature   MCS (fragment): pBluescript multiple cloning site
   1431..1928    +  CDS            CFL1: COF1_HUMAN - Also known as CFL. Experimental evidence at protein level: Swiss-Prot protein existence level 1. Binds to F-actin and exhibits pH-sensitive F-actin depolymerizing activity (PubMed:11812157). In conjunction with the subcortical maternal complex (SCMC), plays an essential role for zygotes to progress beyond the first embryonic cell divisions via regulation of actin dynamics (PubMed:15580268). Required for the centralization of the mitotic spindle and symmetric division of zygotes (By similarity). Plays a role in the regulation of cell morphology and cytoskeletal organization in epit
   1944..2621    +  CDS            mRFP1: monomeric derivative of DsRed (Campbell et al., 2002) mammalian codon-optimized
   2646..2730    +  CDS            large T antigen (fragment): large T antigen from SV40 (simian virus 40)
   2753..2874    +  polyA_signal   SV40 poly(A) signal: SV40 polyadenylation signal
   2968..3387    +  CDS            IX: CAP9_ADE05 - Experimental evidence at protein level: Swiss-Prot protein existence level 1. Structural component of the virion that acts as a cement protein on the capsid exterior and forms triskelion structures consisting of three molecules that stabilize three hexon trimers at the center of each icosahedral facet and fixes the peripentonal hexons. Dispensable for assembly. During virus entry, recruits the anterograde motor kinesin-1 to the capsid docked at the nuclear pore complex thereby subjecting the docked capsid to a pulling force. The resulting tension leads to capsid disruption, disper
   3453..4787    -  CDS            IVa2: PKG1_ADE05 - Experimental evidence at protein level: Swiss-Prot protein existence level 1. Component of the packaging machinery which encapsidates the viral DNA into preformed capsids and transcriptional activator of the viral major late promoter (MLP). Binds, along with packaging proteins 2 and 3, to the specific packaging sequence on the left end of viral genomic DNA and displays ATPase activity thereby providing the power stroke of the packaging machinery. The activity of packaging protein IVa2 is stimulated by protein 33K which acts as a terminase. May be the protein that pumps DNA into th
   5160..5321    -  CDS            E4RF2_ADE02 (fragment): Protein predicted: Swiss-Prot protein existence level 4. From Human adenovirus C serotype 2 (HAdV-2) (Human adenovirus 2).
   5372..5755    -  CDS            E4RF1_ADE02: Experimental evidence at protein level: Swiss-Prot protein existence level 1. May modulate tight-junctions functions of infected cells through interactions with PDZ proteins. E4 ORF1 has ben show for Adenovirus 9 to interact with protein involved in tight junction regulation. May play a role in mTOR activation by activating PI3- kinase, thus overriding cellular checkpoint for translation. From Human adenovirus C serotype 2 (HAdV-2) (Human adenovirus 2).
   6065..6167    -  repeat_region  ITR: inverted terminal repeat of human adenovirus serotype 5 inverted
   6191..6245    +  misc_feature   bom (fragment): basis of mobility region from pBR322
   6431..7019    -  rep_origin     ori: high-copy-number ColE1/pMB1/pBR322/pUC origin of replication
   7191..7505    -  CDS            bla(M) (fragment): β-lactamase lacking the signal sequence; bla(M); allows cytosolic expression of β-lactamase
   7550..7819    +  CDS            tnpA (fragment): TN5P_ECOLX - Also known as tnp. Experimental evidence at protein level: Swiss-Prot protein existence level 1. Mediates transposition of transposon Tn5 by a 'cut and paste' mechanism. First, the monomeric transposase binds the 19 bp inverted DNA repeats flanking the transposon. Then, dimerization of the DNA- bound transposase creates a synaptic DNA complex. After nicking of the first DNA strand, excision of the transposon proceeds through a series of intermediates. The transposase then mediates the insertion of the transposon at a new site by strand transfer. The activity of the wild- type tran
   7851..8645    +  CDS            NeoR/KanR: aminoglycoside phosphotransferase from Tn5; aph(3')-II (or nptII); confers resistance to neomycin, kanamycin, and G418 (Geneticin®)
   8655..8671    -  rep_origin     f1 ori (fragment): f1 bacteriophage origin of replication; arrow indicates direction of (+) strand synthesis
