[The description below was written by a language model from this plasmid's Addgene catalogue record and pLannotate feature annotations shown in this document.]
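Description:
CMV-huCof R21Q-mRFP is a mammalian expression plasmid built on pShuttle-CMV, an adenoviral shuttle backbone. It replicates in E. coli at high copy from a ColE1/pUC-type origin and is selected with kanamycin through a Tn5-derived NeoR/KanR gene. An f1 origin and a remnant fragment of β-lactamase are also annotated. The catalogue lists neomycin/G418 as a mammalian selectable marker, but the feature table shows no eukaryotic promoter annotated upstream of the resistance gene, so how well it works for that purpose is not evident from the record.

The payload is human cofilin 1 (CFL1) carrying the R21Q substitution, fused at its C terminus to the monomeric red fluorescent protein mRFP1. It is driven by the CMV immediate-early enhancer and promoter and terminated by an SV40 polyadenylation signal. The cassette lies just downstream of an adenovirus 5 left ITR and Ψ packaging signal. It is followed by adenoviral sequences (pIX and IVa2 coding regions, then E4 ORF1/ORF2 regions and a second ITR). In shuttle vectors of this type, these sequences serve as homology arms for recombination into an adenoviral genome plasmid, so the construct could in principle be used to make recombinant adenovirus as well as for direct transfection.

The R21Q mutation weakens F-actin binding. According to the record, this lets the fusion protein report on cofilin-actin (cofilactin) rods without itself inducing rod formation, which suits it to real-time imaging of rods in living neurons. The depositor notes that a K22Q mutant is used in the same way.
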