Addgene plasmid #245964: CMV-huCof R21Q-mRFP
Purpose: Expression of the weak F-actin binding R21Q cofilin-mRFP which serves as a cofilactin rod reporter without inducing rods
Depositing lab: James Bamburg. Depositing organization: Colorado State University, Fort Collins. Publication: A genetically encoded reporter for real-time imaging of cofilin-actin rods in living neurons. Mi J, Shaw AE, Pak CW, Walsh KP, Minamide LS, Bernstein BW, Kuhn TB, Bamburg JR. PLoS One. 2013 Dec 31;8(12):e83609. doi: 10.1371/journal.pone.0083609. PubMed 24391794.
Backbone
  Vector backbone: pShuttle CMV
  Backbone manufacturer: Gift from Bert Vogelstein in 1999
  Backbone size w/o insert (bp): 7470
  Vector type: Mammalian Expression
  Selectable markers: Neomycin (select with G418)
Growth in bacteria
  Bacterial resistance: Kanamycin, 50 μg/mL
  Growth temperature: 37°C
  Growth strain: DH5alpha
  Copy number: High Copy
Gene/Insert
  Gene/Insert name: cofilin 1 (cfl1)
  Species: H. sapiens (human)
  Mutation: R21Q
  Entrez Gene: CFL1 (a.k.a. CFL, HEL-S-15, cofilin)
  Promoter: CMV
  Tag / fusion protein: mRFP (C terminal on insert)
  Cloning method: Restriction Enzyme; 5′ cloning site Unspecified (unknown if destroyed)
Terms and licenses: Academic/Nonprofit Terms; Industry Terms: Not Available to Industry
Depositor comments: R21Q and K22Q mutations are both used as cofilin-actin rod reporters.
How to cite: CMV-huCof R21Q-mRFP was a gift from James Bamburg (Addgene plasmid # 245964 ; http://n2t.net/addgene:245964 ; RRID:Addgene_245964)
